>Addgene plasmid #153534 | AAV-CaMKII-Jaws-KGC-tdTomato-ER2 | addgene full sequence | sequence record 323843 | Addgene NGS Result
CCTGCAGGCAGCTGCGCGCTCGCTCGCTCACTGAGGCCGCCCGGGCGTCGGGCGACCTTTGGTCGCCCGG
CCTCAGTGAGCGAGCGAGCGCGCAGAGAGGGAGTGGCCAACTCCATCACTAGGGGTTCCTGTCGACCATT
ATGGCCTTAGGTCACTTCATCTCCATGGGGTTCTTCTTCTGATTTTCTAGAAAATGAGATGGGGGTGCAG
AGAGCTTCCTCAGTGACCTGCCCAGGGTCACATCAGAAATGTCAGAGCTAGAACTTGAACTCAGATTACT
AATCTTAAATTCCATGCCTTGGGGGCATGCAAGTACGATATACAGAAGGAGTGAACTCATTAGGGCAGAT
GACCAATGAGTTTAGGAAAGAAGAGTCCAGGGCAGGGTACATCTACACCACCCGCCCAGCCCTGGGTGAG
TCCAGCCACGTTCACCTCATTATAGTTGCCTCTCTCCAGTCCTACCTTGACGGGAAGCACAAGCAGAAAC
TGGGACAGGAGCCCCAGGAGACCAAATCTTCATGGTCCCTCTGGGAGGATGGGTGGGGAGAGCTGTGGCA
GAGGCCTCAGGAGGGGCCCTGCTGCTCAGTGGTGACAGATAGGGGTGAGAAAGCAGACAGAGTCATTCCG
TCAGCATTCTGGGTCTGTTTGGTACTTCTTCTCACGCTAAGGTGGCGGTGTGATATGCACAATGGCTAAA
AAGCAGGGAGAGCTGGAAAGAAACAAGGACAGAGACAGAGGCCAAGTCAACCAGACCAATTCCCAGAGGA
AGCAAAGAAACCATTACAGAGACTACAAGGGGGAAGGGAAGGAGAGATGAATTAGCTTCCCCTGTAAACC
TTAGAACCCAGCTGTTGCCAGGGCAACGGGGCAATACCTGTCTCTTCAGAGGAGATGAAGTTGCCAGGGT
AACTACATCCTGTCTTTCTCAAGGACCATCCCAGAATGTGGCACCCACTAGCCGTTACCATAGCAACTGC
CTCTTTGCCCCACTTAATCCCATCCCGTCTGTTAAAAGGGCCCTATAGTTGGAGGTGGGGGAGGTAGGAA
GAGCGATGATCACTTGTGGACTAAGTTTGTTCGCATCCCCTTCTCCAACCCCCTCAGTACATCACCCTGG
GGGAACAGGGTCCACTTGCTCCTGGGCCCACACAGTCCTGCAGTATTGTGTATATAAGGCCAGGGCAAAG
AGGAGCAGGTTTTAAAGTGAAAGGCAGGCAGGTGTTGGGGAGGCAGTTACCGGGGCAACGGGAACAGGGC
GTTTCGGAGGTGGTTGCCATGGGGACCTGGATGCTGACGAAGGCTCGCGAGGCTGTGAGCAGCCACAGTG
CCCTGCTCAGAAGCCCCAAGCTCGTCAGTCAAGCCGGTTCTCCGTTTGCACTCAGGAGCACGGGCAGGCG
AGTGGCCCCTAGTTCTGGGGGCAGCGAATTCGCCGCCACCATGACCGCCGTGAGCACCACAGCCACTACC
GTGCTGCAGGCCACACAGAGCGACGTGCTGCAGGAGATCCAGTCCAACTTCCTGCTGAATAGCTCCATCT
GGGTGAACATTGCTCTGGCCGGAGTGGTCATCCTGCTGTTTGTGGCCATGGGGAGGGATCTGGAATCCCC
TAGAGCTAAGCTGATCTGGGTGGCCACAATGCTGGTGCCACTGGTGTCTATTTCTAGTTACGCTGGACTG
GCCAGTGGGCTGACTGTGGGCTTCCTGCAGATGCCACCTGGACACGCTCTGGCCGGACAGGAGGTGCTGA
GCCCATGGGGCCGGTATCTGACATGGACTTTCTCCACTCCCATGATCCTGCTGGCTCTGGGACTGCTGGC
CGACACCGATATTGCCAGCCTGTTCACCGCCATCACAATGGACATTGGCATGTGCGTGACAGGACTGGCC
GCTGCCCTGATCACTAGCTCCCATCTGCTGCGCTGGGTGTTCTACGGAATTTCTTGTGCTTTCTTTGTGG
CCGTGCTGTATGTGCTGCTGGTGCAGTGGCCAGCTGATGCTGAGGCTGCTGGGACCAGTGAAATCTTTGG
CACTCTGAGGATTCTGACCGTGGTGCTGTGGCTGGGGTACCCTATCCTGTTCGCTCTGGGCTCTGAGGGA
GTGGCCCTGCTGAGTGTGGGAGTGACCAGCTGGGGATACTCCGGACTGGACATCCTGGCTAAATACGTGT
TCGCCTTTCTGCTGCTGAGATGGGTGGCTGCCAATGAAGGCACAGTGTCTGGGAGTGGAATGGGAATCGG
GTCCGGAGGAGCTGCTCCAGCCGACGATCGACCGGTAGTAAAATCCAGAATTACTTCTGAAGGGGAGTAT
ATCCCTCTGGATCAAATAGACATCAATGTTGCACCTGCAGGGGCAGTGAGTAAGGGCGAGGAAGTGATCA
AAGAGTTCATGCGGTTTAAGGTGAGAATGGAAGGAAGCATGAACGGCCACGAGTTCGAAATTGAGGGAGA
AGGAGAGGGACGGCCCTACGAGGGCACCCAGACAGCCAAGCTGAAAGTGACAAAGGGCGGGCCTCTGCCA
TTCGCTTGGGACATCCTGAGCCCACAGTTTATGTACGGCTCCAAGGCCTATGTGAAACATCCAGCTGACA
TTCCCGATTATAAGAAACTGAGCTTCCCCGAGGGGTTTAAGTGGGAAAGAGTGATGAACTTCGAGGACGG
AGGCCTGGTGACTGTGACCCAGGACAGCTCCCTGCAGGATGGGACCCTGATCTACAAGGTGAAAATGAGA
GGGACAAATTTTCCCCCTGATGGACCTGTGATGCAGAAGAAAACTATGGGATGGGAGGCCTCCACCGAAA
GGCTGTATCCACGCGACGGGGTGCTGAAAGGAGAAATCCACCAGGCTCTGAAGCTGAAAGATGGGGGACA
TTACCTGGTGGAGTTCAAGACAATCTACATGGCCAAGAAACCTGTGCAGCTGCCAGGCTACTATTACGTG
GACACAAAACTGGATATCACTTCACACAACGAGGACTACACTATTGTGGAGCAGTATGAACGGAGCGAGG
GGAGACACCATCTGTTCCTGGGCCATGGGACTGGAAGTACCGGCTCAGGGTCTAGTGGAACCGCCTCAAG
CGAGGATAACAATATGGCTGTGATCAAAGAGTTCATGAGGTTTAAGGTGCGCATGGAGGGCAGCATGAAT
GGGCACGAATTTGAGATTGAAGGAGAGGGCGAAGGGAGGCCTTACGAGGGCACACAGACTGCCAAGCTGA
AAGTGACCAAGGGAGGACCACTGCCTTTCGCTTGGGATATCCTGTCTCCTCAGTTTATGTACGGAAGTAA
GGCCTATGTCAAGCATCCCGCTGACATTCCTGATTACAAGAAACTGTCTTTCCCAGAGGGCTTTAAGTGG
GAGAGAGTGATGAATTTTGAAGATGGAGGCCTGGTGACCGTGACACAGGACTCCTCTCTGCAGGATGGCA
CTCTGATCTACAAAGTCAAAATGCGCGGCACCAATTTTCCACCCGATGGGCCCGTGATGCAGAAGAAAAC
AATGGGGTGGGAGGCCAGCACTGAACGGCTGTATCCTAGAGACGGAGTGCTGAAGGGCGAAATCCACCAG
GCCCTGAAGCTGAAAGACGGCGGCCACTACCTGGTGGAGTTCAAAACCATCTACATGGCCAAGAAACCAG
TGCAGCTGCCCGGCTATTACTATGTGGACACCAAGCTGGATATCACATCCCACAATGAAGACTACACCAT
TGTGGAACAGTATGAGAGGTCTGAAGGACGCCACCATCTGTTTCTGTACGGCATGGATGAGCTGTATAAG
TTCTGCTACGAGAATGAAGTGTAATCCGGAATCAACCTCTGGATTACAAAATTTGTGAAAGATTGACTGG
TATTCTTAACTATGTTGCTCCTTTTACGCTATGTGGATACGCTGCTTTAATGCCTTTGTATCATGCTATT
GCTTCCCGTATGGCTTTCATTTTCTCCTCCTTGTATAAATCCTGGTTGCTGTCTCTTTATGAGGAGTTGT
GGCCCGTTGTCAGGCAACGTGGCGTGGTGTGCACTGTGTTTGCTGACGCAACCCCCACTGGTTGGGGCAT
TGCCACCACCTGTCAGCTCCTTTCCGGGACTTTCGCTTTCCCCCTCCCTATTGCCACGGCGGAACTCATC
GCCGCCTGCCTTGCCCGCTGCTGGACAGGGGCTCGGCTGTTGGGCACTGACAATTCCGTGGTGTTGTCGG
GGAAGCTGACGTCCTTTCCATGGCTGCTCGCCTGTGTTGCCACCTGGATTCTGCGCGGGACGTCCTTCTG
CTACGTCCCTTCGGCCCTCAATCCAGCGGACCTTCCTTCCCGCGGCCTGCTGCCGGCTCTGCGGCCTCTT
CCGCGTCTTCGCCTTCGCCCTCAGACGAGTCGGATCTCCCTTTGGGCCGCCTCCCCGCCTGGATCCTGTG
CCTTCTAGTTGCCAGCCATCTGTTGTTTGCCCCTCCCCCGTGCCTTCCTTGACCCTGGAAGGTGCCACTC
CCACTGTCCTTTCCTAATAAAATGAGGAAATTGCATCGCATTGTCTGAGTAGGTGTCATTCTATTCTGGG
GGGTGGGGTGGGGCAGGACAGCAAGGGGGAGGATTGGGAAGACAATAGCAGGCATGCTGGGGATGCGGTG
GGCTCTATGGCAGGAACCCCTAGTGATGGAGTTGGCCACTCCCTCTCTGCGCGCTCGCTCGCTCACTGAG
GCCGGGCGACCAAAGGTCGCCCGACGCCCGGGCTTTGCCCGGGCGGCCTCAGTGAGCGAGCGAGCGCGCA
GCTGCCTGCAGGGGCGCCTGATGCGGTATTTTCTCCTTACGCATCTGTGCGGTATTTCACACCGCATA
[95 nt withheld, positions 4829-4923]
T
[46 nt withheld, positions 4925-4970]
C
[141 nt withheld, positions 4972-5112]
CCTTTGACGTTGGAGTCCACGTTCTTT
[37 nt withheld, positions 5140-5176]
ACTCTATCTCGGGCTATTCTTTTGATTTATAAGGGATTTTGCCGATTTCGGTCTATTGGTTAAAAAATGA
GCTGATTTAACAAAAATTTAACGCGAATTTTAACAAAATATTAACGTTTACAATTTTATGGTGCACTCTC
AGTACAATCTGCTCTGATGCCGCATAGTTAAGCCAGCCCCGACACCCGCCAACACCCGCTGACGCGCCCT
GACGGGCTTGTCTGCTCCCGGCATCCGCTTACAGACAAGCTGTGACCGTCTCCGGGAGCTGCATGTGTCA
GAGGTTTTCACCGTCATCACCGAAACGCGCGAGACGAAAGGGCCTCGTGATACGCCTATTTTTATAGGTT
AATGTCATGATAATAATGGTTTCTTAGACGTCAGGTGGCACTTTTCGGGGAAATGTGCGCGGAACCCCTA
TTTGTTTATTTTTCTAAATACATTCAAATATGTATCCGCTCATGAGACAATAACCCTGATAAATGCTTCA
ATAATATTGAAAAAGGAAGAGTATGAGTATTCAACATTTCCGTGTCGCCCTTATTCCCTTTTTTGCGGCA
TTTTGCCTTCCTGTTTTTGCTCACCCAGAAACGCTGGTGAAAGTAAAAGATGCTGAAGATCAGTTGGGTG
CACGAGTGGGTTACATCGAACTGGATCTCAACAGCGGTAAGATCCTTGAGAGTTTTCGCCCCGAAGAACG
TTTTCCAATGATGAGCACTTTTAAAGTTCTGCTATGTGGCGCGGTATTATCCCGTATTGACGCCGGGCAA
GAGCAACTCGGTCGCCGCATACACTATTCTCAGAATGACTTGGTTGAGTACTCACCAGTCACAGAAAAGC
ATCTTACGGATGGCATGACAGTAAGAGAATTATGCAGTGCTGCCATAACCATGAGTGATAACACTGCGGC
CAACTTACTTCTGACAACGATCGGAGGACCGAAGGAGCTAACCGCTTTTTTGCACAACATGGGGGATCAT
GTAACTCGCCTTGATCGTTGGGAACCGGAGCTGAATGAAGCCATACCAAACGACGAGCGTGACACCACGA
TGCCTGTAGCAATGGCAACAACGTTGCGCAAACTATTAACTGGCGAACTACTTACTCTAGCTTCCCGGCA
ACAATTAATAGACTGGATGGAGGCGGATAAAGTTGCAGGACCACTTCTGCGCTCGGCCCTTCCGGCTGGC
TGGTTTATTGCTGATAAATCTGGAGCCGGTGAGCGTGGGTCTCGCGGTATCATTGCAGCACTGGGGCCAG
ATGGTAAGCCCTCCCGTATCGTAGTTATCTACACGACGGGGAGTCAGGCAACTATGGATGAACGAAATAG
ACAGATCGCTGAGATAGGTGCCTCACTGATTAAGCATTGGTAACTGTCAGACCAAGTTTACTCATATATA
CTTTAGATTGATTTAAAACTTCATTTTTAATTTAAAAGGATCTAGGTGAAGATCCTTTTTGATAATCTCA
TGACCAAAATCCCTTAACGTGAGTTTTCGTTCCACTGAGCGTCAGACCCCGTAGAAAAGATCAAAGGATC
TTCTTGAGATCCTTTTTTTCTGCGCGTAATCTGCTGCTTGCAAACAAAAAAACCACCGCTACCAGCGGTG
GTTTGTTTGCCGGATCAAGAGCTACCAACTCTTTTTCCGAAGGTAACTGGCTTCAGCAGAGCGCAGATAC
CAAATACTGTTCTTCTAGTGTAGCCGTAGTTAGGCCACCACTTCAAGAACTCTGTAGCACCGCCTACATA
CCTCGCTCTGCTAATCCTGTTACCAGTGGCTGCTGCCAGTGGCGATAAGTCGTGTCTTACCGGGTTGGAC
TCAAGACGATAGTTACCGGATAAGGCGCAGCGGTCGGGCTGAACGGGGGGTTCGTGCACACAGCCCAGCT
TGGAGCGAACGACCTACACCGAACTGAGATACCTACAGCGTGAGCTATGAGAAAGCGCCACGCTTCCCGA
AGGGAGAAAGGCGGACAGGTATCCGGTAAGCGGCAGGGTCGGAACAGGAGAGCGCACGAGGGAGCTTCCA
GGGGGAAACGCCTGGTATCTTTATAGTCCTGTCGGGTTTCGCCACCTCTGACTTGAGCGTCGATTTTTGT
GATGCTCGTCAGGGGGGCGGAGCCTATGGAAAAACGCCAGCAACGCGGCCTTTTTACGGTTCCTGGCCTT
TTGCTGGCCTTTTGCTCACATGT
Features (pLannotate 1.2.2; 16 found; start..end, strand, type, name):
     12..39      +  repeat_region  AAV2 ITR (fragment): inverted terminal repeat of adeno-associated virus serotype 2 inverted
     68..95      +  repeat_region  AAV2 ITR (fragment): inverted terminal repeat of adeno-associated virus serotype 2 inverted
    137..1425    +  promoter       CaMKII promoter: promoter for the mouse calcium/calmodulin-dependent kinase II α subunit
   1441..2268    +  CDS            hop: BACH_HALHS - Experimental evidence at protein level: Swiss-Prot protein existence level 1. Light-driven anion pump. From Halobacterium halobium (strain shark).
   2281..2340    +  CDS            KCNJ2 (fragment): KCNJ2_HUMAN - Also known as IRK1. Experimental evidence at protein level: Swiss-Prot protein existence level 1. Probably participates in establishing action potential waveform and excitability of neuronal and muscle tissues. Inward rectifier potassium channels are characterized by a greater tendency to allow potassium to flow into the cell rather than out of it. Their voltage dependence is regulated by the concentration of extracellular potassium; as external potassium is raised, the voltage range of the channel opening shifts to more positive voltages. The inward rectification is mainly due t
   2356..3780    +  CDS            tdTomato: tdTomato is a basic (constitutively fluorescent) orange fluorescent protein published in 2004, derived from Discosoma sp.. It is reported to be a somewhat slowly-maturing tandem dimer with low acid sensitivity.
   3810..4398    +  misc_feature   WPRE: woodchuck hepatitis virus posttranscriptional regulatory element
   4406..4630    +  polyA_signal   bGH poly(A) signal: bovine growth hormone polyadenylation signal
   4632..4772    +  repeat_region  AAV2 ITR: inverted terminal repeat of adeno-associated virus serotype 2 inverted
   4777..4828    -  misc_feature   bom (fragment): basis of mobility region from pBR322
   4847..5302    +  rep_origin     f1 ori (sequence partly withheld): f1 bacteriophage origin of replication; arrow indicates direction of (+) strand synthesis
   5303..5352    -  misc_feature   bom (fragment): basis of mobility region from pBR322
   5454..5489    -  CDS            rop (fragment): Rop protein, which maintains plasmids at low copy number; rop
   5584..5688    +  promoter       AmpR promoter: bla
   5689..6549    +  CDS            AmpR: β-lactamase; bla; confers resistance to ampicillin, carbenicillin, and related antibiotics
   6720..7308    +  rep_origin     ori: high-copy-number ColE1/pMB1/pBR322/pUC origin of replication
