[The description below was written by a language model from this plasmid's Addgene catalogue record and pLannotate feature annotations shown in this document.]
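Description:
AAV-CaMKII-Jaws-KGC-tdTomato-ER2 is a 7.4 kb adeno-associated virus transfer plasmid built on the pAAV-CaMKII backbone for expressing a red-shifted inhibitory opsin in mammalian neurons. It is propagated in E. coli through a high-copy ColE1/pUC-type origin and selected with the β-lactamase (AmpR) gene. An f1 phage origin and small remnants of pBR322 bom and rop sequences are also present in the backbone. The expression cassette lies between AAV2 inverted terminal repeats, which direct replication and packaging of the intervening DNA into AAV particles. The annotation detects the 3′ ITR in full but only short fragments of the 5′ ITR, which may reflect the difficulty of sequencing and annotating these repeats.

Within the ITRs, the mouse CaMKIIα promoter, commonly used to bias expression toward excitatory neurons, drives a single fusion open reading frame of about 2.4 kb cloned between BamHI and EcoRI sites. The first part is Jaws, a light-driven anion (chloride) pump derived from the halorhodopsin of a Haloarcula/Halobacterium strain Shark (Halo57) and carrying K200R and W214F substitutions. It is followed by the KGC segment, which the annotation identifies as a fragment of the Kir2.1 (KCNJ2) potassium channel; such Kir2.1 sequences are used as trafficking signals. Next comes the tandem-dimer orange-red fluorescent protein tdTomato for visualising expressing cells, and then a C-terminal ER2 tag. ER2 is not annotated separately in the feature table, but it is generally an endoplasmic reticulum export motif that improves membrane localisation. A WPRE enhances transcript stability and expression, and a bovine growth hormone polyadenylation signal terminates the message.

The construct is intended for AAV-mediated delivery of Jaws for optogenetic silencing of neurons with red light. The depositor notes that both plasmid and virus were tested in vitro.
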