Addgene plasmid #153534: AAV-CaMKII-Jaws-KGC-tdTomato-ER2
Purpose: AAV-mediated expression of Jaws-KGC-tdTomato-ER2 under the CaMKII promoter.
Depositing lab: Edward Boyden. Depositing organization: Massachusetts Institute of Technology. Publication: Noninvasive optical inhibition with a red-shifted microbial rhodopsin. Chuong AS, Miri ML, Busskamp V, Matthews GA, Acker LC, Sorensen AT, Young A, Klapoetke NC, Henninger MA, Kodandaramaiah SB, Ogawa M, Ramanlal SB, Bandler RC, Allen BD, Forest CR, Chow BY, Han X, Lin Y, Tye KM, Roska B, Cardin JA, Boyden ES. Nat Neurosci. 2014 Aug;17(8):1123-9. doi: 10.1038/nn.3752. Epub 2014 Jul 6. PubMed 24997763.
Backbone
  Vector backbone: pAAV-CaMKII
  Backbone size w/o insert (bp): 5005
  Total vector size (bp): 7369
  Vector type: Mammalian Expression, AAV
Growth in bacteria
  Bacterial resistance: Ampicillin, 100 μg/mL
  Growth temperature: 37°C
  Growth strain: NEB Stable
  Growth instructions: Can use DH5alpha at 37°C or Stbl3 at 30°C. Carbenicillin is preferred over ampicillin. In DH5alpha this plasmid may act more like a high copy plasmid, although in Stbl3 it may act more like a low copy plasmid.
  Copy number: High Copy
Gene/Insert
  Gene/Insert name: Jaws-KGC-tdTomato-ER2 (alt names: Jaws; Jaws-KGC-tdTomato-ER2; Halo57)
  Species: Haloarcula salinarum (stain Shark)
  Insert size (bp): 2364
  Mutation: K200R W214F
  GenBank ID: KM000926.1
  Promoter: CaMKII
  Tag / fusion protein: KGC (C terminal on insert); tdTomato (C terminal on insert); ER2 (C terminal on insert)
  Cloning method: Restriction Enzyme; 5′ cloning site BamHI (not destroyed); 3′ cloning site EcoRI (not destroyed)
  Sequencing primers: 5′ ggacctggatgctgacgaag; 3′ aaagagacagcaaccagg
Terms and licenses: Academic/Nonprofit Terms; Industry Terms: Not Available to Industry
Depositor comments: The plasmid is fully sequenced in the coding sequence regions (opsin-fluorophore and important flanking regions). Multiple digestions were done to verify the vector structure. The construct and the virus were both tested in vitro.
How to cite: AAV-CaMKII-Jaws-KGC-tdTomato-ER2 was a gift from Edward Boyden (Addgene plasmid # 153534 ; http://n2t.net/addgene:153534 ; RRID:Addgene_153534)
